Addgene plasmid #107151: pcDNA4-GFP-Metavinculin
Purpose: mammalian expression
Depositing lab: Tina Izard. Depositing organization: UF Scripps Biomedical Research. Publication: Differential lipid binding of vinculin isoforms promotes quasi-equivalent dimerization. Chinthalapudi K, Rangarajan ES, Brown DT, Izard T. Proc Natl Acad Sci U S A. 2016 Aug 23;113(34):9539-44. doi: 10.1073/pnas.1600702113. Epub 2016 Aug 8. PubMed 27503891.
Backbone
  Vector backbone: pCDNA4
  Backbone manufacturer: Thermo Fisher Scientific
  Vector type: Mammalian Expression
  Selectable markers: Zeocin
Growth in bacteria
  Bacterial resistance: Ampicillin, 100 μg/mL
  Growth temperature: 37°C
  Growth strain: DH5alpha
  Copy number: High Copy
Gene/Insert
  Gene/Insert name: metavinculin (alt name: VCL)
  Species: H. sapiens (human)
  Insert size (bp): 3402
  Entrez Gene: VCL (a.k.a. CMD1W, CMH15, HEL114, MV, MVCL, VINC)
  Promoter: CMV
  Tag / fusion protein: (His)10-GFP (N terminal on backbone)
  Cloning method: Gibson Cloning
Terms and licenses: Academic/Nonprofit Terms; Industry Terms: Not Available to Industry
Depositor comments: GFP tag in frame with metavinculin gene
How to cite: pcDNA4-GFP-Metavinculin was a gift from Tina Izard (Addgene plasmid # 107151 ; http://n2t.net/addgene:107151 ; RRID:Addgene_107151)
