[The description below was written by a language model from this plasmid's Addgene catalogue record and pLannotate feature annotations shown in this document.]
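Description:
pcDNA4-GFP-Metavinculin is a mammalian expression plasmid of about 9.3 kb built on the commercial pcDNA4 backbone. It is propagated in E. coli from a high-copy ColE1/pUC-type origin under ampicillin selection (AmpR, β-lactamase). An f1 origin is also present. For selection in transfected mammalian cells, the backbone carries the Sh ble (BleoR) gene, which confers Zeocin resistance. This gene sits behind tandem SV40 early and bacterial EM7 promoters and is terminated by an SV40 polyadenylation signal, so it can be expressed in both mammalian and bacterial hosts.

The payload is human metavinculin, the longer isoform encoded by the VCL gene, as a 3,402 bp open reading frame inserted by Gibson assembly. It is fused in frame to an N-terminal (His)10-GFP tag supplied by the backbone; the feature table identifies the fluorescent protein as EGFP, lying just upstream of the VCL coding sequence. Transcription is driven by the CMV immediate-early enhancer and promoter and ends at the bovine growth hormone polyadenylation signal. Immediately downstream of the CMV promoter, the annotation picks up two short fragments matching tet operator-containing promoters. This suggests a tetracycline-operator version of the pcDNA4 backbone, in which expression would be constitutive unless the host cells supply Tet repressor, but the catalogue entry does not say so.

The record gives the purpose only as mammalian expression. The fusion would allow fluorescent visualisation of metavinculin, an F-actin-binding adhesion protein, in live or fixed cells, and the polyhistidine tag offers a handle for affinity purification. The associated publication concerns differential lipid binding and dimerisation of the vinculin isoforms.
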