Features (pLannotate 1.2.2; 23 found; start..end, strand, type, name):
     37..416     +  enhancer       CMV enhancer: human cytomegalovirus immediate early enhancer
    417..620     +  promoter       CMV promoter: human cytomegalovirus (CMV) immediate early promoter
    622..641     +  promoter       PLtetO-1 promoter (fragment): modified phage lambda PL promoter with tet operator sites (Lutz and Bujard, 1997)
    643..662     +  promoter       PLtetO-1 promoter (fragment): modified phage lambda PL promoter with tet operator sites (Lutz and Bujard, 1997)
    670..703     +  promoter       TRE3GV promoter (fragment): 3rd-generation Tet-responsive promoter that can be activated by binding of Tet-On® 3G, optimized for retroviral and lentiviral vectors
    837..1553    +  CDS            EGFP: EGFP is a basic (constitutively fluorescent) green fluorescent protein published in 1996, derived from Aequorea victoria. It is reported to be a rapidly-maturing weak dimer with moderate acid sensitivity.
   1593..4994    +  CDS            VCL: VINC_HUMAN - Experimental evidence at protein level: Swiss-Prot protein existence level 1. Actin filament (F-actin)-binding protein involved in cell- matrix adhesion and cell-cell adhesion. Regulates cell-surface E- cadherin expression and potentiates mechanosensing by the E-cadherin complex. May also play important roles in cell morphology and locomotion. From Homo sapiens (Human).
   5127..5351    +  polyA_signal   bGH poly(A) signal: bovine growth hormone polyadenylation signal
   5355..5376    +  promoter       SV40 promoter (fragment): SV40 enhancer and early promoter
   5397..5825    +  rep_origin     f1 ori (sequence partly withheld): f1 bacteriophage origin of replication; arrow indicates direction of (+) strand synthesis
   5839..6168    +  promoter       SV40 promoter: SV40 enhancer and early promoter
   6216..6263    +  promoter       EM7 promoter: synthetic bacterial promoter&nbsp
   6282..6656    +  CDS            BleoR: antibiotic-binding protein; Sh ble from Streptoalloteichus hindustanus; confers resistance to bleomycin, phleomycin, and Zeocin™
   6666..6791    +  CDS            ble (fragment): BLE_KLEPN - Experimental evidence at protein level: Swiss-Prot protein existence level 1. Binding protein with a strong affinity to the bleomycin family of antibiotics. Binds to CL990; an antimitotic-antibiotic compound. From Klebsiella pneumoniae.
   6786..6907    +  polyA_signal   SV40 poly(A) signal: SV40 polyadenylation signal
   6980..6996    -  protein_bind   lac operator: The lac repressor binds to the lac operator to inhibit transcription in E. coli. This inhibition can be relieved by adding lactose or isopropyl-β-D-thiogalactopyranoside (IPTG). lac repressor encoded by lacI
   7004..7034    -  promoter       lac promoter: promoter for the E. coli lac operon
   7049..7070    -  protein_bind   CAP binding site: CAP binding activates transcription in the presence of cAMP. E. coli catabolite activator protein
   7083..7175    -  CDS            lacI (fragment): lac repressor; lacI; The lac repressor binds to the lac operator to inhibit transcription in E. coli. This inhibition can be relieved by adding lactose or isopropyl-β-D-thiogalactopyranoside (IPTG).
   7358..7946    -  rep_origin     ori: high-copy-number ColE1/pMB1/pBR322/pUC origin of replication
   8117..8977    -  CDS            AmpR: β-lactamase; bla; confers resistance to ampicillin, carbenicillin, and related antibiotics
   8978..9082    -  promoter       AmpR promoter: bla
   9141..9193    -  misc_feature   bom (fragment): basis of mobility region from pBR322
>Addgene plasmid #107151 | pcDNA4-GFP-Metavinculin | addgene full sequence | sequence record 204862 | Addgene NGS Result
CGCTGCTTCGCGATGTACGGGCCAGATATACGCGTTGACATTGATTATTGACTAGTTATTAATAGTAATC
AATTACGGGGTCATTAGTTCATAGCCCATATATGGAGTTCCGCGTTACATAACTTACGGTAAATGGCCCG
CCTGGCTGACCGCCCAACGACCCCCGCCCATTGACGTCAATAATGACGTATGTTCCCATAGTAACGCCAA
TAGGGACTTTCCATTGACGTCAATGGGTGGAGTATTTACGGTAAACTGCCCACTTGGCAGTACATCAAGT
GTATCATATGCCAAGTACGCCCCCTATTGACGTCAATGACGGTAAATGGCCCGCCTGGCATTATGCCCAG
TACATGACCTTATGGGACTTTCCTACTTGGCAGTACATCTACGTATTAGTCATCGCTATTACCATGGTGA
TGCGGTTTTGGCAGTACATCAATGGGCGTGGATAGCGGTTTGACTCACGGGGATTTCCAAGTCTCCACCC
CATTGACGTCAATGGGAGTTTGTTTTGGCACCAAAATCAACGGGACTTTCCAAAATGTCGTAACAACTCC
GCCCCATTGACGCAAATGGGCGGTAGGCGTGTACGGTGGGAGGTCTATATAAGCAGAGCTCTCCCTATCA
GTGATAGAGATCTCCCTATCAGTGATAGAGATCGTCGACGAGCTCGTTTAGTGAACCGTCAGATCGCCTG
GAGACGCCATCCACGCTGTTTTGACCTCCATAGAAGACACCGGGACCGATCCAGCCTCCGGACTCTAGCG
TTTAAACTTAAGCTTGCTAGCGGTACCGCCACCATGCATCACCACCACCATCATCATCACCACCATATGG
TGAGCAAGGGCGAGGAGCTGTTCACCGGGGTGGTGCCCATCCTGGTCGAGCTGGACGGCGACGTAAACGG
CCACAAGTTCAGCGTGTCCGGCGAGGGCGAGGGCGATGCCACCTACGGCAAGCTGACCCTGAAGTTCATC
TGCACCACCGGCAAGCTGCCCGTGCCCTGGCCCACCCTCGTGACCACCCTGACCTACGGCGTGCAGTGCT
TCAGCCGCTACCCCGACCACATGAAGCAGCACGACTTCTTCAAGTCCGCCATGCCCGAAGGCTACGTCCA
GGAGCGCACCATCTTCTTCAAGGACGACGGCAACTACAAGACCCGCGCCGAGGTGAAGTTCGAGGGCGAC
ACCCTGGTGAACCGCATCGAGCTGAAGGGCATCGACTTCAAGGAGGACGGCAACATCCTGGGGCACAAGC
TGGAGTACAACTACAACAGCCACAACGTCTATATCATGGCCGACAAGCAGAAGAACGGCATCAAGGTGAA
CTTCAAGATCCGCCACAACATCGAGGACGGCAGCGTGCAGCTCGCCGACCACTACCAGCAGAACACCCCC
ATCGGCGACGGCCCCGTGCTGCTGCCCGACAACCACTACCTGAGCACCCAGTCCGCCCTGAGCAAAGACC
CCAACGAGAAGCGCGATCACATGGTCCTGCTGGAGTTCGTGACCGCCGCCGGGATCACCCTCGGCATGGA
CGAGCTGTACAAGGGATCCCTGGAAGTTCTGTTCCAGGGGCCCGCCGCCGCTATGCCAGTGTTTCATACG
CGCACGATCGAGAGCATCCTGGAGCCGGTGGCACAGCAGATCTCCCACCTGGTGATAATGCACGAGGAGG
GCGAGGTGGACGGCAAAGCCATTCCTGACCTCACCGCGCCCGTGGCCGCCGTGCAGGCGGCCGTCAGCAA
CCTCGTCCGGGTTGGAAAAGAGACTGTTCAAACCACTGAGGATCAGATTTTGAAGAGAGATATGCCACCA
GCATTTATTAAGGTTGAGAATGCTTGCACCAAGCTTGTCCAGGCAGCTCAGATGCTTCAGTCAGACCCTT
ACTCAGTGCCTGCTCGAGATTATCTAATTGATGGGTCAAGGGGCATCCTCTCTGGAACATCAGACCTGCT
CCTTACCTTCGATGAGGCTGAGGTCCGTAAAATTATTAGAGTTTGCAAAGGAATTTTGGAATATCTTACA
GTGGCAGAGGTGGTGGAGACTATGGAAGATTTGGTCACTTACACAAAGAATCTTGGGCCAGGAATGACTA
AGATGGCCAAGATGATTGACGAGAGACAGCAGGAGCTCACTCACCAGGAGCACCGAGTGATGTTGGTGAA
CTCGATGAACACCGTGAAAGAGTTGCTGCCAGTTCTCATTTCAGCTATGAAGATTTTTGTAACAACTAAA
AACTCAAAAAACCAAGGCATAGAGGAAGCTTTAAAAAATCGCAATTTTACTGTAGAAAAAATGAGTGCTG
AAATTAATGAGATAATTCGTGTGTTACAACTCACCTCTTGGGATGAAGATGCCTGGGCCAGCAAGGACAC
TGAAGCCATGAAGAGAGCATTGGCCTCCATAGACTCCAAACTGAACCAGGCCAAAGGTTGGCTCCGTGAC
CCTAGTGCCTCCCCAGGGGATGCTGGTGAGCAGGCCATCAGACAGATCTTAGATGAAGCTGGAAAAGTTG
GTGAACTCTGTGCAGGCAAAGAACGCAGGGAGATTCTGGGAACTTGCAAAATGCTAGGGCAGATGACTGA
TCAAGTGGCTGACCTCCGTGCCAGAGGACAAGGATCCTCACCGGTGGCCATGCAGAAAGCTCAGCAGGTA
TCTCAGGGTCTGGATGTGCTCACAGCAAAAGTGGAAAATGCAGCTCGCAAGCTGGAAGCCATGACCAACT
CAAAGCAGAGCATTGCAAAGAAGATCGATGCTGCTCAGAACTGGCTTGCAGATCCAAATGGTGGACCGGA
AGGAGAAGAGCAGATTCGAGGTGCTTTGGCTGAAGCTCGGAAAATAGCAGAATTATGTGATGATCCTAAA
GAAAGAGATGACATTCTACGTTCCCTTGGGGAAATATCTGCTCTGACTTCTAAATTAGCAGATCTACGAA
GACAGGGGAAAGGAGATTCTCCAGAGGCTCGAGCCTTGGCCAAACAGGTGGCCACGGCCCTGCAGAACCT
GCAGACCAAAACCAACCGGGCTGTGGCCAACAGCAGACCGGCCAAAGCAGCTGTACACCTTGAGGGCAAG
ATTGAGCAAGCACAGCGGTGGATTGATAATCCCACAGTGGATGACCGTGGAGTCGGTCAGGCTGCCATCC
GGGGGCTTGTGGCCGAAGGGCATCGTCTGGCTAATGTTATGATGGGGCCTTATCGGCAAGATCTTCTCGC
CAAGTGTGACCGAGTGGACCAGCTGACAGCCCAGCTGGCTGACCTGGCTGCCAGAGGGGAAGGGGAGAGT
CCTCAGGCACGAGCACTTGCATCTCAGCTCCAAGACTCCTTAAAGGATCTAAAAGCTCGGATGCAGGAGG
CCATGACTCAGGAAGTGTCAGATGTTTTCAGCGATACCACAACTCCCATCAAGCTGTTGGCAGTGGCAGC
CACGGCGCCTCCTGATGCGCCTAACAGGGAAGAGGTATTTGATGAGAGGGCAGCTAACTTTGAAAACCAT
TCAGGAAAGCTTGGTGCTACGGCCGAGAAGGCGGCTGCGGTTGGTACTGCTAATAAATCAACAGTGGAAG
GCATTCAGGCCTCAGTGAAGACGGCCCGAGAACTCACACCCCAGGTGGTCTCGGCTGCTCGTATCTTACT
TAGGAACCCTGGAAATCAAGCTGCTTATGAACATTTTGAGACCATGAAGAACCAGTGGATCGATAATGTT
GAAAAAATGACAGGGCTGGTGGACGAAGCCATTGATACCAAATCTCTGTTGGATGCTTCAGAAGAAGCAA
TTAAAAAAGACCTGGACAAGTGCAAGGTAGCTATGGCCAACATTCAGCCTCAGATGCTGGTTGCTGGGGC
AACCAGTATTGCTCGTCGGGCCAACCGGATCCTGCTGGTGGCTAAGAGGGAGGTGGAGAATTCCGAGGAT
CCCAAGTTCCGTGAGGCTGTGAAAGCTGCCTCTGATGAATTGAGCAAAACCATCTCCCCAATGGTGATGG
ATGCAAAAGCTGTGGCTGGAAACATTTCCGACCCTGGACTGCAAAAGAGCTTCCTGGACTCAGGATATCG
GATCCTGGGAGCTGTGGCCAAGGTCAGAGAAGCCTTCCAACCTCAGGAGCCTGACTTCCCGCCGCCTCCA
CCAGACCTTGAACAACTCCGACTAACAGATGAGCTTGCTCCTCCCAAACCACCTCTGCCTGAAGGTGAGG
TCCCTCCACCTAGGCCTCCACCACCAGAGGAAAAGGATGAAGAGTTCCCTGAGCAGAAGGCCGGGGAGGT
GATTAACCAGCCAATGATGATGGCTGCCAGACAGCTCCATGATGAAGCTCGCAAATGGTCCAGCAAGCCG
GGCATCCCAGCCGCTGAGGTGGGTATAGGTGTTGTAGCTGAGGCAGATGCGGCCGATGCTGCTGGCTTCC
CTGTCCCCCCTGACATGGAAGACGATTACGAACCTGAGCTGCTGTTAATGCCATCCAATCAGCCGGTCAA
CCAGCCCATTCTGGCCGCGGCTCAGTCCTTGCATCGGGAAGCTACCAAGTGGTCTAGTAAGGGCAATGAC
ATCATTGCAGCAGCCAAGCGCATGGCTCTGCTGATGGCTGAGATGTCTCGGCTGGTAAGAGGGGGCAGTG
GTACCAAGCGGGCACTCATTCAGTGTGCCAAGGACATCGCCAAGGCCTCAGATGAGGTGACTCGGTTGGC
CAAGGAGGTTGCCAAGCAGTGCACAGATAAACGGATTAGAACCAACCTCTTACAGGTATGTGAGCGAATC
CCAACCATAAGCACCCAGCTCAAAATCCTGTCCACAGTGAAGGCCACCATGCTGGGCCGGACCAACATCA
GTGATGAGGAGTCTGAGCAGGCCACAGAGATGCTGGTTCACAATGCCCAGAACCTCATGCAGTCTGTGAA
GGAGACTGTGCGGGAAGCTGAAGCTGCTTCAATCAAAATTCGAACAGATGCTGGATTTACACTGCGCTGG
GTTAGAAAGACTCCCTGGTACCAGTGAGAATTCGCGGCCGCTCGAGTCTAGAGGGCCCGCGGTTCGAACA
AAAACTCATCTCAGAAGAGGATCTGAATATGCATACCGGTCATCATCACCATCACCATTGAGTTTAAACC
CGCTGATCAGCCTCGACTGTGCCTTCTAGTTGCCAGCCATCTGTTGTTTGCCCCTCCCCCGTGCCTTCCT
TGACCCTGGAAGGTGCCACTCCCACTGTCCTTTCCTAATAAAATGAGGAAATTGCATCGCATTGTCTGAG
TAGGTGTCATTCTATTCTGGGGGGTGGGGTGGGGCAGGACAGCAAGGGGGAGGATTGGGAAGACAATAGC
AGGCATGCTGGGGATGCGGTGGGCTCTATGGCTTCTGAGGCGGAAAGAACCAGCTGGGGCTCTAGGGGGT
ATCCCC
[124 nt withheld, positions 5397-5520]
C
[91 nt withheld, positions 5522-5612]
A
[49 nt withheld, positions 5614-5662]
CCTTTGACGTTGGAGTCCACGTTCTTT
[37 nt withheld, positions 5690-5726]
ACCCTATCTCGGTCTATTCTTTTGATTTATAAGGGATTTTGCCGATTTCGGCCTATTGGTTAAAAAATGA
GCTGATTTAACAAAAATTTAACGCGAATTAATTCTGTGGAATGTGTGTCAGTTAGGGTGTGGAAAGTCCC
CAGGCTCCCCAGCAGGCAGAAGTATGCAAAGCATGCATCTCAATTAGTCAGCAACCAGGTGTGGAAAGTC
CCCAGGCTCCCCAGCAGGCAGAAGTATGCAAAGCATGCATCTCAATTAGTCAGCAACCATAGTCCCGCCC
CTAACTCCGCCCATCCCGCCCCTAACTCCGCCCAGTTCCGCCCATTCTCCGCCCCATGGCTGACTAATTT
TTTTTATTTATGCAGAGGCCGAGGCCGCCTCTGCCTCTGAGCTATTCCAGAAGTAGTGAGGAGGCTTTTT
TGGAGGCCTAGGCTTTTGCAAAAAGCTCCCGGGAGCTTGTATATCCATTTTCGGATCTGATCAGCACGTG
TTGACAATTAATCATCGGCATAGTATATCGGCATAGTATAATACGACAAGGTGAGGAACTAAACCATGGC
CAAGTTGACCAGTGCCGTTCCGGTGCTCACCGCGCGCGACGTCGCCGGAGCGGTCGAGTTCTGGACCGAC
CGGCTCGGGTTCTCCCGGGACTTCGTGGAGGACGACTTCGCCGGTGTGGTCCGGGACGACGTGACCCTGT
TCATCAGCGCGGTCCAGGACCAGGTGGTGCCGGACAACACCCTGGCCTGGGTGTGGGTGCGCGGCCTGGA
CGAGCTGTACGCCGGGTGGTCGGAGGTCGTGTCCACGAACTTCCGGGACGCCTCCGGGCCGGCCATGACC
GAGATCGGCGAGCAGCCGTGGGGGCGGGAGTTCGCCCTGCGCGACCCGGCCGGCAACTGCGTGCACTTCG
TGGCCGAGGAGCAGGACTGACACGTGCTACGAGATTTCGATTCCACCGCCGCCTTCTATGAAAGGTTGGG
CTTCGGAATCGTTTTCCGGGACGCCGGCTGGATGATCCTCCAGCGCGGGGATCTCATGCTGGAGTTCTTC
GCCCACCCCAACTTGTTTATTGCAGCTTATAATGGTTACAAATAAAGCAATAGCATCACAAATTTCACAA
ATAAAGCATTTTTTTCACTGCATTCTAGTTGTGGTTTGTCCAAACTCATCAATGTATCTTATCATGTCTG
TATACCGTCGACCTCTAGCTAGAGCTTGGCGTAATCATGGTCATAGCTGTTTCCTGTGTGAAATTGTTAT
CCGCTCACAATTCCACACAACATACGAGCCGGAAGCATAAAGTGTAAAGCCTGGGGTGCCTAATGAGTGA
GCTAACTCACATTAATTGCGTTGCGCTCACTGCCCGCTTTCCAGTCGGGAAACCTGTCGTGCCAGCTGCA
TTAATGAATCGGCCAACGCGCGGGGAGAGGCGGTTTGCGTATTGGGCGCTCTTCCGCTTCCTCGCTCACT
GACTCGCTGCGCTCGGTCGTTCGGCTGCGGCGAGCGGTATCAGCTCACTCAAAGGCGGTAATACGGTTAT
CCACAGAATCAGGGGATAACGCAGGAAAGAACATGTGAGCAAAAGGCCAGCAAAAGGCCAGGAACCGTAA
AAAGGCCGCGTTGCTGGCGTTTTTCCATAGGCTCCGCCCCCCTGACGAGCATCACAAAAATCGACGCTCA
AGTCAGAGGTGGCGAAACCCGACAGGACTATAAAGATACCAGGCGTTTCCCCCTGGAAGCTCCCTCGTGC
GCTCTCCTGTTCCGACCCTGCCGCTTACCGGATACCTGTCCGCCTTTCTCCCTTCGGGAAGCGTGGCGCT
TTCTCATAGCTCACGCTGTAGGTATCTCAGTTCGGTGTAGGTCGTTCGCTCCAAGCTGGGCTGTGTGCAC
GAACCCCCCGTTCAGCCCGACCGCTGCGCCTTATCCGGTAACTATCGTCTTGAGTCCAACCCGGTAAGAC
ACGACTTATCGCCACTGGCAGCAGCCACTGGTAACAGGATTAGCAGAGCGAGGTATGTAGGCGGTGCTAC
AGAGTTCTTGAAGTGGTGGCCTAACTACGGCTACACTAGAAGAACAGTATTTGGTATCTGCGCTCTGCTG
AAGCCAGTTACCTTCGGAAAAAGAGTTGGTAGCTCTTGATCCGGCAAACAAACCACCGCTGGTAGCGGTG
GTTTTTTTGTTTGCAAGCAGCAGATTACGCGCAGAAAAAAAGGATCTCAAGAAGATCCTTTGATCTTTTC
TACGGGGTCTGACGCTCAGTGGAACGAAAACTCACGTTAAGGGATTTTGGTCATGAGATTATCAAAAAGG
ATCTTCACCTAGATCCTTTTAAATTAAAAATGAAGTTTTAAATCAATCTAAAGTATATATGAGTAAACTT
GGTCTGACAGTTACCAATGCTTAATCAGTGAGGCACCTATCTCAGCGATCTGTCTATTTCGTTCATCCAT
AGTTGCCTGACTCCCCGTCGTGTAGATAACTACGATACGGGAGGGCTTACCATCTGGCCCCAGTGCTGCA
ATGATACCGCGAGACCCACGCTCACCGGCTCCAGATTTATCAGCAATAAACCAGCCAGCCGGAAGGGCCG
AGCGCAGAAGTGGTCCTGCAACTTTATCCGCCTCCATCCAGTCTATTAATTGTTGCCGGGAAGCTAGAGT
AAGTAGTTCGCCAGTTAATAGTTTGCGCAACGTTGTTGCCATTGCTACAGGCATCGTGGTGTCACGCTCG
TCGTTTGGTATGGCTTCATTCAGCTCCGGTTCCCAACGATCAAGGCGAGTTACATGATCCCCCATGTTGT
GCAAAAAAGCGGTTAGCTCCTTCGGTCCTCCGATCGTTGTCAGAAGTAAGTTGGCCGCAGTGTTATCACT
CATGGTTATGGCAGCACTGCATAATTCTCTTACTGTCATGCCATCCGTAAGATGCTTTTCTGTGACTGGT
GAGTACTCAACCAAGTCATTCTGAGAATAGTGTATGCGGCGACCGAGTTGCTCTTGCCCGGCGTCAATAC
GGGATAATACCGCGCCACATAGCAGAACTTTAAAAGTGCTCATCATTGGAAAACGTTCTTCGGGGCGAAA
ACTCTCAAGGATCTTACCGCTGTTGAGATCCAGTTCGATGTAACCCACTCGTGCACCCAACTGATCTTCA
GCATCTTTTACTTTCACCAGCGTTTCTGGGTGAGCAAAAACAGGAAGGCAAAATGCCGCAAAAAAGGGAA
TAAGGGCGACACGGAAATGTTGAATACTCATACTCTTCCTTTTTCAATATTATTGAAGCATTTATCAGGG
TTATTGTCTCATGAGCGGATACATATTTGAATGTATTTAGAAAAATAAACAAATAGGGGTTCCGCGCACA
TTTCCCCGAAAAGTGCCACCTGACGTCGACGGATCGGGAGATCTCCCGATCCCCTATGGTGCACTCTCAG
TACAATCTGCTCTGATGCCGCATAGTTAAGCCAGTATCTGCTCCCTGCTTGTGTGTTGGAGGTCGCTGAG
TAGTGCGCGAGCAAAATTTAAGCTACAACAAGGCAAGGCTTGACCGACAATTGCATGAAGAATCTGCTTA
GGGTTAGGCGTTTTG
