>Addgene plasmid #107151 | pcDNA4-GFP-Metavinculin | depositor partial sequence | sequence record 202117 | Full Sequence
CATCACCACCACCATCATCATCACCACCATATGGTGAGCAAGGGCGAGGAGCTGTTCACCGGGGTGGTGC
CCATCCTGGTCGAGCTGGACGGCGACGTAAACGGCCACAAGTTCAGCGTGTCCGGCGAGGGCGAGGGCGA
TGCCACCTACGGCAAGCTGACCCTGAAGTTCATCTGCACCACCGGCAAGCTGCCCGTGCCCTGGCCCACC
CTCGTGACCACCCTGACCTACGGCGTGCAGTGCTTCAGCCGCTACCCCGACCACATGAAGCAGCACGACT
TCTTCAAGTCCGCCATGCCCGAAGGCTACGTCCAGGAGCGCACCATCTTCTTCAAGGACGACGGCAACTA
CAAGACCCGCGCCGAGGTGAAGTTCGAGGGCGACACCCTGGTGAACCGCATCGAGCTGAAGGGCATCGAC
TTCAAGGAGGACGGCAACATCCTGGGGCACAAGCTGGAGTACAACTACAACAGCCACAACGTCTATATCA
TGGCCGACAAGCAGAAGAACGGCATCAAGGTGAACTTCAAGATCCGCCACAACATCGAGGACGGCAGCGT
GCAGCTCGCCGACCACTACCAGCAGAACACCCCCATCGGCGACGGCCCCGTGCTGCTGCCCGACAACCAC
TACCTGAGCACCCAGTCCGCCCTGAGCAAAGACCCCAACGAGAAGCGCGATCACATGGTCCTGCTGGAGT
TCGTGACCGCCGCCGGGATCACTCTCGGCATGGACGAGCTGTACAAGGGATCCCTGGAAGTTCTGTTCCA
GGGGCCCGCCGCCGCTATGCCAGTGTTTCATACGCGCACGATCGAGAGCATCCTGGAGCCGGTGGCACAG
CAGATCTCCCACCTGGTGATAATGCACGAGGAGGGCGAGGTGGACGGCAAAGCCATTCCTGACCTCACCG
CGCCCGTGGCCGCCGTGCAGGCGGCCGTCAGCAACCTCGTCCGGGTTGGAAAAGAGACTGTTCAAACCAC
TGAGGATCAGATTTTGAAGAGAGATATGCCACCAGCATTTATTAAGGTTGAGAATGCTTGCACCAAGCTT
GTCCAGGCAGCTCAGATGCTTCAGTCAGACCCTTACTCAGTGCCTGCTCGAGATTATCTAATTGATGGGT
CAAGGGGCATCCTCTCTGGAACATCAGACCTGCTCCTTACCTTCGATGAGGCTGAGGTCCGTAAAATTAT
TAGAGTTTGCAAAGGAATTTTGGAATATCTTACAGTGGCAGAGGTGGTGGAGACTATGGAAGATTTGGTC
ACTTACACAAAGAATCTTGGGCCAGGAATGACTAAGATGGCCAAGATGATTGACGAGAGACAGCAGGAGC
TCACTCACCAGGAGCACCGAGTGATGTTGGTGAACTCGATGAACACCGTGAAAGAGTTGCTGCCAGTTCT
CATTTCAGCTATGAAGATTTTTGTAACAACTAAAAACTCAAAAAACCAAGGCATAGAGGAAGCTTTAAAA
AATCGCAATTTTACTGTAGAAAAAATGAGTGCTGAAATTAATGAGATAATTCGTGTGTTACAACTCACCT
CTTGGGATGAAGATGCCTGGGCCAGCAAGGACACTGAAGCCATGAAGAGAGCATTGGCCTCCATAGACTC
CAAACTGAACCAGGCCAAAGGTTGGCTCCGTGACCCTAGTGCCTCCCCAGGGGATGCTGGTGAGCAGGCC
ATCAGACAGATCTTAGATGAAGCTGGAAAAGTTGGTGAACTCTGTGCAGGCAAAGAACGCAGGGAGATTC
TGGGAACTTGCAAAATGCTAGGGCAGATGACTGATCAAGTGGCTGACCTCCGTGCCAGAGGACAAGGATC
CTCACCGGTGGCCATGCAGAAAGCTCAGCAGGTATCTCAGGGTCTGGATGTGCTCACAGCAAAAGTGGAA
AATGCAGCTCGCAAGCTGGAAGCCATGACCAACTCAAAGCAGAGCATTGCAAAGAAGATCGATGCTGCTC
AGAACTGGCTTGCAGATCCAAATGGTGGACCGGAAGGAGAAGAGCAGATTCGAGGTGCTTTGGCTGAAGC
TCGGAAAATAGCAGAATTATGTGATGATCCTAAAGAAAGAGATGACATTCTACGTTCCCTTGGGGAAATA
TCTGCTCTGACTTCTAAATTAGCAGATCTACGAAGACAGGGGAAAGGAGATTCTCCAGAGGCTCGAGCCT
TGGCCAAACAGGTGGCCACGGCCCTGCAGAACCTGCAGACCAAAACCAACCGGGCTGTGGCCAACAGCAG
ACCGGCCAAAGCAGCTGTACACCTTGAGGGCAAGATTGAGCAAGCACAGCGGTGGATTGATAATCCCACA
GTGGATGACCGTGGAGTCGGTCAGGCTGCCATCCGGGGGCTTGTGGCCGAAGGGCATCGTCTGGCTAATG
TTATGATGGGGCCTTATCGGCAAGATCTTCTCGCCAAGTGTGACCGAGTGGACCAGCTGACAGCCCAGCT
GGCTGACCTGGCTGCCAGAGGGGAAGGGGAGAGTCCTCAGGCACGAGCACTTGCATCTCAGCTCCAAGAC
TCCTTAAAGGATCTAAAAGCTCGGATGCAGGAGGCCATGACTCAGGAAGTGTCAGATGTTTTCAGCGATA
CCACAACTCCCATCAAGCTGTTGGCAGTGGCAGCCACGGCGCCTCCTGATGCGCCTAACAGGGAAGAGGT
ATTTGATGAGAGGGCAGCTAACTTTGAAAACCATTCAGGAAAGCTTGGTGCTACGGCCGAGAAGGCGGCT
GCGGTTGGTACTGCTAATAAATCAACAGTGGAAGGCATTCAGGCCTCAGTGAAGACGGCCCGAGAACTCA
CACCCCAGGTGGTCTCGGCTGCTCGTATCTTACTTAGGAACCCTGGAAATCAAGCTGCTTATGAACATTT
TGAGACCATGAAGAACCAGTGGATCGATAATGTTGAAAAAATGACAGGGCTGGTGGACGAAGCCATTGAT
ACCAAATCTCTGTTGGATGCTTCAGAAGAAGCAATTAAAAAAGACCTGGACAAGTGCAAGGTAGCTATGG
CCAACATTCAGCCTCAGATGCTGGTTGCTGGGGCAACCAGTATTGCTCGTCGGGCCAACCGGATCCTGCT
GGTGGCTAAGAGGGAGGTGGAGAATTCCGAGGATCCCAAGTTCCGTGAGGCTGTGAAAGCTGCCTCTGAT
GAATTGAGCAAAACCATCTCCCCGATGGTGATGGATGCAAAAGCTGTGGCTGGAAACATTTCCGACCCTG
GACTGCAAAAGAGCTTCCTGGACTCAGGATATCGGATCCTGGGAGCTGTGGCCAAGGTCAGAGAAGCCTT
CCAACCTCAGGAGCCTGACTTCCCGCCGCCTCCACCAGACCTTGAACAACTCCGACTAACAGATGAGCTT
GCTCCTCCCAAACCACCTCTGCCTGAAGGTGAGGTCCCTCCACCTAGGCCTCCACCACCAGAGGAAAAGG
ATGAAGAGTTCCCTGAGCAGAAGGCCGGGGAGGTGATTAACCAGCCAATGATGATGGCTGCCAGACAGCT
CCATGATGAAGCTCGCAAATGGTCCAGCAAGCCGGGCATCCCAGCCGCTGAGGTGGGTATAGGTGTTGTA
GCTGAGGCAGATGCGGCCGATGCTGCTGGCTTCCCTGTCCCCCCTGACATGGAAGACGATTACGAACCTG
AGCTGCTGTTAATGCCATCCAATCAGCCGGTCAACCAGCCCATTCTGGCCGCGGCTCAGTCCTTGCATCG
GGAAGCTACCAAGTGGTCTAGTAAGGGCAATGACATCATTGCAGCAGCCAAGCGCATGGCTCTGCTGATG
GCTGAGATGTCTCGGCTGGTAAGAGGGGGCAGTGGTACCAAGCGGGCACTCATTCAGTGTGCCAAGGACA
TCGCCAAGGCCTCAGATGAGGTGACTCGGTTGGCCAAGGAGGTTGCCAAGCAGTGCACAGATAAACGGAT
TAGAACCAACCTCTTACAGGTATGTGAGCGAATCCCAACCATAAGCACCCAGCTCAAAATCCTGTCCACA
GTGAAGGCCACCATGCTGGGCCGGACCAACATCAGTGATGAGGAGTCTGAGCAGGCCACAGAGATGCTGG
TTCACAATGCCCAGAACCTCATGCAGTCTGTGAAGGAGACTGTGCGGGAAGCTGAAGCTGCTTCAATCAA
AATTCGAACAGATGCTGGATTTACACTGCGCTGGGTTAGAAAGACTCCCTGGTACCAGTGAGAATTCGCG
GCCGCTCGAGTCTAGAGGGCCCGCGGTTCGAACAAAAACTCATCTCAGAAGAGGATCTGAATATGCATAC
CGGTCATCATCACCATCACCATTGA
